>Addgene plasmid #187750 | MAC_N_PAX7 | addgene full sequence | sequence record 370479 | Addgene NGS Result
AGCGGTATCAGCTCACTCAAAGGCGGTAATACGGTTATCCACAGAATCAGGGGATAACGCAGGAAAGAAC
ATGTGAGCAAAAGGCCAGCAAAAGGCCAGGAACCGTAAAAAGGCCGCGTTGCTGGCGTTTTTCCATAGGC
TCCGCCCCCCTGACGAGCATCACAAAAATCGACGCTCAAGTCAGAGGTGGCGAAACCCGACAGGACTATA
AAGATACCAGGCGTTTCCCCCTGGAAGCTCCCTCGTGCGCTCTCCTGTTCCGACCCTGCCGCTTACCGGA
TACCTGTCCGCCTTTCTCCCTTCGGGAAGCGTGGCGCTTTCTCATAGCTCACGCTGTAGGTATCTCAGTT
CGGTGTAGGTCGTTCGCTCCAAGCTGGGCTGTGTGCACGAACCCCCCGTTCAGCCCGACCGCTGCGCCTT
ATCCGGTAACTATCGTCTTGAGTCCAACCCGGTAAGACACGACTTATCGCCACTGGCAGCAGCCACTGGT
AACAGGATTAGCAGAGCGAGGTATGTAGGCGGTGCTACAGAGTTCTTGAAGTGGTGGCCTAACTACGGCT
ACACTAGAAGAACAGTATTTGGTATCTGCGCTCTGCTGAAGCCAGTTACCTTCGGAAAAAGAGTTGGTAG
CTCTTGATCCGGCAAACAAACCACCGCTGGTAGCGGTGGTTTTTTTGTTTGCAAGCAGCAGATTACGCGC
AGAAAAAAAGGATCTCAAGAAGATCCTTTGATCTTTTCTACGGGGTCTGACGCTCAGTGGAACGAAAACT
CACGTTAAGGGATTTTGGTCATGAGATTATCAAAAAGGATCTTCACCTAGATCCTTTTAAATTAAAAATG
AAGTTTTAAATCAATCTAAAGTATATATGAGTAAACTTGGTCTGACAGTTACCAATGCTTAATCAGTGAG
GCACCTATCTCAGCGATCTGTCTATTTCGTTCATCCATAGTTGCCTGACTCCCCGTCGTGTAGATAACTA
CGATACGGGAGGGCTTACCATCTGGCCCCAGTGCTGCAATGATACCGCGAGACCCACGCTCACCGGCTCC
AGATTTATCAGCAATAAACCAGCCAGCCGGAAGGGCCGAGCGCAGAAGTGGTCCTGCAACTTTATCCGCC
TCCATCCAGTCTATTAATTGTTGCCGGGAAGCTAGAGTAAGTAGTTCGCCAGTTAATAGTTTGCGCAACG
TTGTTGCCATTGCTACAGGCATCGTGGTGTCACGCTCGTCGTTTGGTATGGCTTCATTCAGCTCCGGTTC
CCAACGATCAAGGCGAGTTACATGATCCCCCATGTTGTGCAAAAAAGCGGTTAGCTCCTTCGGTCCTCCG
ATCGTTGTCAGAAGTAAGTTGGCCGCAGTGTTATCACTCATGGTTATGGCAGCACTGCATAATTCTCTTA
CTGTCATGCCATCCGTAAGATGCTTTTCTGTGACTGGTGAGTACTCAACCAAGTCATTCTGAGAATAGTG
TATGCGGCGACCGAGTTGCTCTTGCCCGGCGTCAATACGGGATAATACCGCGCCACATAGCAGAACTTTA
AAAGTGCTCATCATTGGAAAACGTTCTTCGGGGCGAAAACTCTCAAGGATCTTACCGCTGTTGAGATCCA
GTTCGATGTAACCCACTCGTGCACCCAACTGATCTTCAGCATCTTTTACTTTCACCAGCGTTTCTGGGTG
AGCAAAAACAGGAAGGCAAAATGCCGCAAAAAAGGGAATAAGGGCGACACGGAAATGTTGAATACTCATA
CTCTTCCTTTTTCAATATTATTGAAGCATTTATCAGGGTTATTGTCTCATGAGCGGATACATATTTGAAT
GTATTTAGAAAAATAAACAAATAGGGGTTCCGCGCACATTTCCCCGAAAAGTGCCACCTGACGTCGACGG
ATCGGGAGATCTCCCGATCCCCTATGGTGCACTCTCAGTACAATCTGCTCTGATGCCGCATAGTTAAGCC
AGTATCTGCTCCCTGCTTGTGTGTTGGAGGTCGCTGAGTAGTGCGCGAGCAAAATTTAAGCTACAACAAG
GCAAGGCTTGACCGACAATTGCATGAAGAATCTGCTTAGGGTTAGGCGTTTTGCGCTGCTTCGCGATGTA
CGGGCCAGATATACGCGTTGACATTGATTATTGACTAGTTATTAATAGTAATCAATTACGGGGTCATTAG
TTCATAGCCCATATATGGAGTTCCGCGTTACATAACTTACGGTAAATGGCCCGCCTGGCTGACCGCCCAA
CGACCCCCGCCCATTGACGTCAATAATGACGTATGTTCCCATAGTAACGCCAATAGGGACTTTCCATTGA
CGTCAATGGGTGGAGTATTTACGGTAAACTGCCCACTTGGCAGTACATCAAGTGTATCATATGCCAAGTA
CGCCCCCTATTGACGTCAATGACGGTAAATGGCCCGCCTGGCATTATGCCCAGTACATGACCTTATGGGA
CTTTCCTACTTGGCAGTACATCTACGTATTAGTCATCGCTATTACCATGGTGATGCGGTTTTGGCAGTAC
ATCAATGGGCGTGGATAGCGGTTTGACTCACGGGGATTTCCAAGTCTCCACCCCATTGACGTCAATGGGA
GTTTGTTTTGGCACCAAAATCAACGGGACTTTCCAAAATGTCGTAACAACTCCGCCCCATTGACGCAAAT
GGGCGGTAGGCGTGTACGGTGGGAGGTCTATATAAGCAGAGCTCTCCCTATCAGTGATAGAGATCTCCCT
ATCAGTGATAGAGATCGTCGACGAGCTCGTTTAGTGAACCGTCAGATCGCCTGGAGACGCCATCCACGCT
GTTTTGACCTCCATAGAAGACACCGGGACCGATCCAGCCTCCGGACTCTAGCGTTTAAACTTAAGCTTGG
TACCGAGCTCGGATCCACTAGTCCAGTGTGGTGGAATTCTGCAGATATCCAGCACAGTGGCGGCCGCTCG
AGACCATGAAGGACAACACCGTGCCCCTGAAGCTGATCGCCCTGCTGGCCAACGGCGAGTTCCACTCTGG
CGAGCAGCTGGGCGAGACACTGGGCATGAGCAGAGCCGCCATCAACAAGCACATCCAGACCCTGCGGGAC
TGGGGCGTGGACGTGTTCACAGTGCCCGGCAAGGGCTACAGCCTGCCCGAGCCCATCCAGCTGCTGAACG
CCAAGCAGATCCTGGGCCAGCTGGATGGCGGATCTGTGGCCGTGCTGCCCGTGATCGACAGCACCAACCA
GTATCTGCTCGACCGGATCGGCGAGCTGAAGTCCGGCGACGCCTGTATCGCCGAGTACCAGCAGGCCGGC
AGAGGCGGCAGGGGCAGAAAGTGGTTCAGCCCCTTCGGCGCCAACCTGTACCTGAGCATGTTCTGGAGAC
TGGAACAGGGCCCAGCCGCCGCTATTGGCCTGAGCCTGGTCATCGGCATCGTGATGGCCGAGGTGCTGCG
GAAGCTGGGCGCCGACAAAGTGCGCGTGAAGTGGCCCAACGACCTGTATCTGCAGGACCGGAAGCTGGCC
GGCATCCTGGTGGAACTGACCGGCAAAACAGGCGACGCCGCCCAGATCGTGATCGGCGCTGGCATCAACA
TGGCCATGCGGCGGGTGGAAGAGAGCGTGGTCAACCAGGGCTGGATCACCCTGCAGGAAGCCGGCATCAA
CCTGGACCGGAACACCCTGGCCGCCATGCTGATCAGAGAGCTGAGAGCCGCCCTGGAACTGTTCGAGCAG
GAAGGCCTGGCCCCCTACCTGAGCAGATGGGAGAAGCTGGACAACTTCATCAACCGGCCCGTGAAACTGA
TCATCGGCGACAAAGAGATCTTCGGCATCAGCCGGGGCATCGACAAGCAGGGGGCCCTGCTCCTGGAACA
GGACGGCATCATCAAGCCCTGGATGGGCGGCGAGATCAGCCTGCGGAGCGCCGAGAAGTACCCATACGAT
GTTCCTGACTATGCCGGTACCGAGCTCGGATCCACCATGGCTAGCTGGAGCCACCCGCAGTTCGAGAAAG
GTGGAGGTTCCGGAGGTGGATCGGGAGGTGGATCGTGGAGCCACCCGCAGTTCGAAAAAGCGGCCGATAT
CACAAGTTTGTACAAAAAAGTTGGCACCATGGCGGCCCTTCCCGGCACGGTACCGAGAATGATGCGGCCG
GCTCCGGGGCAGAACTACCCCCGCACGGGATTCCCTTTGGAAGTGTCCACCCCGCTTGGCCAAGGCCGGG
TCAATCAGCTGGGAGGGGTCTTCATCAATGGGCGACCCCTGCCTAACCACATCCGCCACAAGATAGTGGA
GATGGCCCACCATGGCATCCGGCCCTGTGTCATCTCCCGACAGCTGCGTGTCTCCCACGGCTGCGTCTCC
AAGATTCTTTGCCGCTACCAGGAGACCGGGTCCATCCGGCCTGGGGCCATCGGCGGCAGCAAGCCCAGAC
AGGTGGCGACTCCGGATGTAGAGAAAAAGATTGAGGAGTACAAGAGGGAAAACCCAGGCATGTTCAGCTG
GGAGATCCGGGACAGGCTGCTGAAGGATGGGCACTGTGACCGAAGCACTGTGCCCTCAGTGAGTTCGATT
AGCCGCGTGCTCAGAATCAAGTTCGGGAAGAAAGAGGAGGAGGATGAAGCGGACAAGAAGGAGGACGACG
GCGAAAAGAAGGCCAAACACAGCATCGACGGCATCCTGGGCGACAAAGGGAACCGGCTGGACGAGGGCTC
GGATGTGGAGTCGGAACCTGACCTCCCACTGAAGCGCAAGCAGCGACGCAGTCGGACCACATTCACGGCC
GAGCAGCTGGAGGAGCTGGAGAAGGCCTTTGAGAGGACCCACTACCCAGACATATACACCCGCGAGGAGC
TGGCGCAGAGGACCAAGCTGACAGAGGCGCGTGTGCAGGTCTGGTTCAGTAACCGCCGCGCCCGTTGGCG
TAAGCAGGCAGGAGCCAACCAGCTGGCGGCGTTCAACCACCTTCTGCCAGGAGGCTTCCCGCCCACCGGC
ATGCCCACGCTGCCCCCCTACCAGCTGCCGGACTCCACCTACCCCACCACCACCATCTCCCAAGATGGGG
GCAGCACTGTGCACCGGCCTCAGCCCCTGCCACCGTCCACCATGCACCAGGGCGGGCTGGCTGCAGCGGC
TGCAGCCGCCGACACCAGCTCTGCCTACGGAGCCCGCCACAGCTTCTCCAGCTACTCTGACAGCTTCATG
AATCCGGCGGCGCCCTCCAACCACATGAACCCGGTCAGCAACGGCCTGTCTCCTCAGGTGATGAGCATCT
TGGGCAACCCCAGTGCGGTGCCCCCGCAGCCACAGGCTGACTTCTCCATCTCCCCGCTGCATGGCGGCCT
GGACTCGGCCACCTCCATCTCAGCCAGCTGCAGCCAGCGGGCCGACTCCATCAAGCCAGGAGACAGCCTG
CCCACCTCCCAGGCCTACTGCCCACCCACCTACAGCACCACCGGCTACAGCGTGGACCCCGTGGCCGGCT
ATCAGTACGGCCAGTACGGCCAGAGTGAGTGCCTGGTGCCCTGGGCGTCCCCCGTCCCCATTCCTTCTCC
CACCCCCAGGGCCTCCTGCTTGTTTATGGAGAGCTACAAGGTGGTGTCAGGGTGGGGAATGTCCATTTCA
CAGATGGAAAAATTGAAGTCCAGCCAGATGGAACAGTTCACCTTGCCAACTTTCTTGTACAAAGTGGTGA
CGTAAGCTAGGGGCCCGTTTAAACCCGCTGATCAGCCTCGACTGTGCCTTCTAGTTGCCAGCCATCTGTT
GTTTGCCCCTCCCCCGTGCCTTCCTTGACCCTGGAAGGTGCCACTCCCACTGTCCTTTCCTAATAAAATG
AGGAAATTGCATCGCATTGTCTGAGTAGGTGTCATTCTATTCTGGGGGGTGGGGTGGGGCAGGACAGCAA
GGGGGAGGATTGGGAAGACAATAGCAGGCATGCTGGGGATGCGGTGGGCTCTATGGCTTCTGAGGCGGAA
AGAACCAGCTGGGGCTCTAGGGGGTATCCCC
[124 nt withheld, positions 5982-6105]
C
[91 nt withheld, positions 6107-6197]
AGGGTGATGGTTCACGTACCTAGAAGTTCCTATTCCGAAGTTCCTATTCTCTAGAAAGTATAGGAACTTC
CTTGGCCAAAAAGCCTGAACTCACCGCGACGTCTGTCGAGAAGTTTCTGATCGAAAAGTTCGACAGCGTC
TCCGACCTGATGCAGCTCTCGGAGGGCGAAGAATCTCGTGCTTTCAGCTTCGATGTAGGAGGGCGTGGAT
ATGTCCTGCGGGTAAATAGCTGCGCCGATGGTTTCTACAAAGATCGTTATGTTTATCGGCACTTTGCATC
GGCCGCGCTCCCGATTCCGGAAGTGCTTGACATTGGGGAATTCAGCGAGAGCCTGACCTATTGCATCTCC
CGCCGTGCACAGGGTGTCACGTTGCAAGACCTGCCTGAAACCGAACTGCCCGCTGTTCTGCAGCCGGTCG
CGGAGGCCATGGATGCGATCGCTGCGGCCGATCTTAGCCAGACGAGCGGGTTCGGCCCATTCGGACCGCA
AGGAATCGGTCAATACACTACATGGCGTGATTTCATATGCGCGATTGCTGATCCCCATGTGTATCACTGG
CAAACTGTGATGGACGACACCGTCAGTGCGTCCGTCGCGCAGGCTCTCGATGAGCTGATGCTTTGGGCCG
AGGACTGCCCCGAAGTCCGGCACCTCGTGCACGCGGATTTCGGCTCCAACAATGTCCTGACGGACAATGG
CCGCATAACAGCGGTCATTGACTGGAGCGAGGCGATGTTCGGGGATTCCCAATACGAGGTCGCCAACATC
TTCTTCTGGAGGCCGTGGTTGGCTTGTATGGAGCAGCAGACGCGCTACTTCGAGCGGAGGCATCCGGAGC
TTGCAGGATCGCCGCGGCTCCGGGCGTATATGCTCCGCATTGGTCTTGACCAACTCTATCAGAGCTTGGT
TGACGGCAATTTCGATGATGCAGCTTGGGCGCAGGGTCGATGCGACGCAATCGTCCGATCCGGAGCCGGG
ACTGTCGGGCGTACACAAATCGCCCGCAGAAGCGCGGCCGTCTGGACCGATGGCTGTGTAGAAGTACTCG
CCGATAGTGGAAACCGACGCCCCAGCACTCGTCCGAGGGCAAAGGAATAGCACGTACTACGAGATTTCGA
TTCCACCGCCGCCTTCTATGAAAGGTTGGGCTTCGGAATCGTTTTCCGGGACGCCGGCTGGATGATCCTC
CAGCGCGGGGATCTCATGCTGGAGTTCTTCGCCCACCCCAACTTGTTTATTGCAGCTTATAATGGTTACA
AATAAAGCAATAGCATCACAAATTTCACAAATAAAGCATTTTTTTCACTGCATTCTAGTTGTGGTTTGTC
CAAACTCATCAATGTATCTTATCATGTCTGTATACCGTCGACCTCTAGCTAGAGCTTGGCGTAATCATGG
TCATAGCTGTTTCCTGTGTGAAATTGTTATCCGCTCACAATTCCACACAACATACGAGCCGGAAGCATAA
AGTGTAAAGCCTGGGGTGCCTAATGAGTGAGCTAACTCACATTAATTGCGTTGCGCTCACTGCCCGCTTT
CCAGTCGGGAAACCTGTCGTGCCAGCTGCATTAATGAATCGGCCAACGCGCGGGGAGAGGCGGTTTGCGT
ATTGGGCGCTCTTCCGCTTCCTCGCTCACTGACTCGCTGCGCTCGGTCGTTCGGCTGCGGCG
Features (pLannotate 1.2.2; 28 found; start..end, strand, type, name):
    130..718     -  rep_origin     ori: high-copy-number ColE1/pMB1/pBR322/pUC origin of replication
    889..1749    -  CDS            AmpR: β-lactamase; bla; confers resistance to ampicillin, carbenicillin, and related antibiotics
   1750..1854    -  promoter       AmpR promoter: bla
   1913..1965    -  misc_feature   bom (fragment): basis of mobility region from pBR322
   2120..2499    +  enhancer       CMV enhancer: human cytomegalovirus immediate early enhancer
   2500..2703    +  promoter       CMV promoter: human cytomegalovirus (CMV) immediate early promoter
   2705..2724    +  promoter       PLtetO-1 promoter (fragment): modified phage lambda PL promoter with tet operator sites (Lutz and Bujard, 1997)
   2726..2745    +  promoter       PLtetO-1 promoter (fragment): modified phage lambda PL promoter with tet operator sites (Lutz and Bujard, 1997)
   2753..2786    +  promoter       TRE3GV promoter (fragment): 3rd-generation Tet-responsive promoter that can be activated by binding of Tet-On® 3G, optimized for retroviral and lentiviral vectors
   2946..3908    +  CDS            birA: BIRA_ECOLI - Also known as bioR, dhbB. Experimental evidence at protein level: Swiss-Prot protein existence level 1. Acts both as a biotin--[acetyl-CoA-carboxylase] ligase and a biotin-operon repressor. In the presence of ATP, BirA activates biotin to form the BirA-biotinyl-5'-adenylate (BirA-bio-5'-AMP or holoBirA) complex. HoloBirA can either transfer the biotinyl moiety to the biotin carboxyl carrier protein (BCCP) subunit of acetyl-CoA carboxylase, or bind to the biotin operator site and inhibit transcription of the operon. From Escherichia coli (strain K12).
   3909..3934    +  CDS            3xHA (fragment): three tandem HA epitope tags
   3966..3985    +  CDS            Strep-Tag II (fragment): peptide that binds Strep-Tactin®, an engineered form of streptavidin
   4026..4048    +  CDS            Strep-Tag II (fragment): peptide that binds Strep-Tactin®, an engineered form of streptavidin
   4063..4080    +  protein_bind   attB1 (fragment): mutant version of attB; core recombination site for the Gateway® BP reaction BP Clonase™
   4089..5486    +  CDS            PAX7 (fragment): PAX7_HUMAN - Also known as HUP1. Experimental evidence at protein level: Swiss-Prot protein existence level 1. Transcription factor that is involved in the regulation of muscle stem cells proliferation, playing a role in myogenesis and muscle regeneration. From Homo sapiens (Human).
   5650..5667    -  protein_bind   attB2 (fragment): mutant version of attB; core recombination site for the Gateway® BP reaction BP Clonase™
   5712..5936    +  polyA_signal   bGH poly(A) signal: bovine growth hormone polyadenylation signal
   5940..5961    +  promoter       SV40 promoter (fragment): SV40 enhancer and early promoter
   5982..6215    +  rep_origin     f1 ori (fragment) (sequence partly withheld): f1 bacteriophage origin of replication; arrow indicates direction of (+) strand synthesis
   6220..6267    +  protein_bind   FRT: FLP-mediated recombination occurs in the 8-bp core sequence TCTAGAAA (Turan and Bode, 2011). FLP recombinase from the Saccharomyces cerevisiae 2μ plasmid
   6275..7297    +  CDS            HygR: aminoglycoside phosphotransferase from E. coli; aph(4)-Ia; confers resistance to hygromycin
   7307..7432    +  CDS            ble (fragment): BLE_KLEPN - Experimental evidence at protein level: Swiss-Prot protein existence level 1. Binding protein with a strong affinity to the bleomycin family of antibiotics. Binds to CL990; an antimitotic-antibiotic compound. From Klebsiella pneumoniae.
   7427..7548    +  polyA_signal   SV40 poly(A) signal: SV40 polyadenylation signal
   7621..7637    -  protein_bind   lac operator: The lac repressor binds to the lac operator to inhibit transcription in E. coli. This inhibition can be relieved by adding lactose or isopropyl-β-D-thiogalactopyranoside (IPTG). lac repressor encoded by lacI
   7645..7675    -  promoter       lac promoter: promoter for the E. coli lac operon
   7690..7711    -  protein_bind   CAP binding site: CAP binding activates transcription in the presence of cAMP. E. coli catabolite activator protein
   7724..7816    -  CDS            lacI (fragment): lac repressor; lacI; The lac repressor binds to the lac operator to inhibit transcription in E. coli. This inhibition can be relieved by adding lactose or isopropyl-β-D-thiogalactopyranoside (IPTG).
   7818..7869    -  rep_origin     RSF ori (fragment): Plasmids containing the RSF 1030 origin of replication can be propagated in E. coli cells that contain additional plasmids with compatible origins.
