[The description below was written by a language model from this plasmid's Addgene catalogue record and pLannotate feature annotations shown in this document.]
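Description:
MAC_N_PAX7 is a mammalian expression plasmid that places human PAX7, a paired-box transcription factor involved in muscle stem cell proliferation and myogenesis, behind an N-terminal MAC-tag. It was made by Gateway recombination into the MAC-tag-N backbone, and remnants of attB1 and attB2 flank the PAX7 coding region. In bacteria it is maintained at high copy from a ColE1/pUC-type origin with ampicillin selection through β-lactamase. A partial f1 origin and some lac-region remnants are also annotated.

Expression is driven by the CMV enhancer and promoter. This is followed by short matches annotated as tet operator-containing promoter fragments, which suggests a tetracycline-regulatable CMV/TetO arrangement, although the record does not state this explicitly. The open reading frame begins with an E. coli BirA-derived biotin ligase sequence, followed by an HA epitope and two Strep-tag II motifs, then the attB1 scar and PAX7. It is terminated by the bGH polyadenylation signal. This composite tag allows two complementary approaches from one construct: Strep-Tactin affinity purification of stable complexes, and proximity-dependent biotinylation of neighbouring proteins by the ligase moiety. The HA epitope is available for detection.

Downstream, an FRT site sits directly upstream of a hygromycin resistance gene that has an SV40 poly(A) signal but no complete promoter of its own. This layout is typical of vectors designed for FLP-mediated integration into a genomic FRT landing site, where insertion activates hygromycin resistance and yields isogenic stable lines. The construct belongs to a collection used to map protein interaction networks of human transcription factors.
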