Addgene plasmid #187750: MAC_N_PAX7
Purpose: MAC-tagged gene expression of human PAX7
Depositing lab: Markku Varjosalo. Depositing organization: University of Helsinki, Institute of Biotechnology. Publication: Human transcription factor protein interaction networks. Goos H, Kinnunen M, Salokas K, Tan Z, Liu X, Yadav L, Zhang Q, Wei GH, Varjosalo M. Nat Commun. 2022 Feb 9;13(1):766. doi: 10.1038/s41467-022-28341-5. PubMed 35140242.
Backbone
  Vector backbone: MAC-tag-N
  Vector type: Mammalian Expression
Growth in bacteria
  Bacterial resistance: Ampicillin, 100 μg/mL
  Growth temperature: 37°C
  Growth strain: DH5alpha
  Copy number: High Copy
Gene/Insert
  Gene/Insert name: PAX7
  Species: H. sapiens (human)
  Entrez Gene: PAX7 (a.k.a. CMYP19, HUP1, MYOSCO, PAX7B, RMS2)
  Cloning method: Gateway Cloning
Terms and licenses: Academic/Nonprofit Terms; Industry Terms: Not Available to Industry
How to cite: MAC_N_PAX7 was a gift from Markku Varjosalo (Addgene plasmid # 187750 ; http://n2t.net/addgene:187750 ; RRID:Addgene_187750)
